Addgene plasmid #106357: pZLCv2-3xFLAG-dCas9-HA-2xNLS
Purpose: (Empty Backbone) Empty backbone for CRISPR/Cas9 engineered chromatin immunoprecipitation
Depositing lab: Stephen Tapscott. Depositing organization: Fred Hutchinson Cancer Center. Publication: NuRD and CAF-1-mediated silencing of the D4Z4 array is modulated by DUX4-induced MBD3L proteins. Campbell AE, Shadle SC, Jagannathan S, Lim JW, Resnick R, Tawil R, van der Maarel SM, Tapscott SJ. Elife. 2018 Mar 13;7. pii: 31023. doi: 10.7554/eLife.31023. PubMed 29533181.
Backbone
  Vector backbone: pZLCv2
  Backbone size (bp): 15000
  Modifications to backbone: Catalytically dead (d)Cas9 cloned into vector with 3xFLAG and HA tags.
  Vector type: Mammalian Expression, Lentiviral, CRISPR
  Promoter: U6
  Selectable markers: Puromycin
  Tag / fusion protein: 3XFLAG (N terminal on insert); HA (C terminal on insert)
Growth in bacteria
  Bacterial resistance: Ampicillin, 100 μg/mL
  Growth temperature: 37°C
  Growth strain: NEB Stable
  Copy number: High Copy
Gene/Insert
  Cloning method: Restriction Enzyme
Terms and licenses: Academic/Nonprofit Terms; Industry Terms: Not Available to Industry
How to cite: pZLCv2-3xFLAG-dCas9-HA-2xNLS was a gift from Stephen Tapscott (Addgene plasmid # 106357 ; http://n2t.net/addgene:106357 ; RRID:Addgene_106357)
