[The description below was written by a language model from this plasmid's Addgene catalogue record and pLannotate feature annotations shown in this document.]
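Description:
pZLCv2-3xFLAG-dCas9-HA-2xNLS is a roughly 15 kb lentiviral CRISPR vector for mammalian cells, deposited as an empty backbone for CRISPR/Cas9 engineered chromatin immunoprecipitation. It is maintained in E. coli through a high-copy ColE1/pUC-type origin with ampicillin resistance. The backbone also carries an f1 origin and an SV40/EM7-driven bleomycin/Zeocin resistance cassette that lies outside the viral LTRs. The transfer cassette has a third-generation-style layout. A CMV enhancer/promoter is fused to a truncated HIV-1 5' LTR to drive genomic RNA production. This is followed by the Ψ packaging signal, RRE and cPPT/CTS, and the cassette ends with a WPRE and a self-inactivating ΔU3 3' LTR.

Between the LTRs sit two expression units. A human U6 promoter is separated from the S. pyogenes guide RNA scaffold by about 1.9 kb of sequence, part of which is annotated as a bacterial deoC-like fragment. This looks like a stuffer to be replaced with a target-specific guide by restriction cloning, although the record does not describe it explicitly. Downstream, an EF-1α core promoter drives Cas9 carrying an N-terminal 3xFLAG tag. According to the catalogue fields this Cas9 is the catalytically dead form and also carries a C-terminal HA tag and two nuclear localisation signals. The HA tag, NLSs and inactivating mutations are not individually annotated in the feature table. A puromycin resistance coding sequence follows the Cas9 coding sequence for selection of transduced cells; the element linking the two is not annotated.

Once a guide is inserted, the tagged dCas9 binds the chosen genomic locus without cutting. The locus and its associated chromatin proteins can then be pulled down through the epitope tags.
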