Features (pLannotate 1.2.2; 35 found; start..end, strand, type, name):
      1..380     +  enhancer       CMV enhancer: human cytomegalovirus immediate early enhancer
    381..580     +  promoter       CMV promoter: human cytomegalovirus (CMV) immediate early promoter
    598..778     +  LTR            5' LTR (truncated): truncated 5' long terminal repeat (LTR) from HIV-1
    825..950     +  misc_feature   HIV-1 Ψ: packaging signal of human immunodeficiency virus type 1
    934..1297    +  CDS            HIV-1 gag (fragment): gag protein from human immunodeficiency virus 1; gag
   1443..1676    +  misc_feature   RRE: The Rev response element (RRE) of HIV-1 allows for Rev-dependent mRNA export from the nucleus to the cytoplasm.
   2053..2153    +  CDS            Rev (fragment): human immunodeficiency virus 1 (HIV-1) Rev protein; rev; enhances nuclear export of unspliced and incompletely spliced viral mRNAs
   2203..2320    +  misc_feature   cPPT/CTS: central polypurine tract and central termination sequence of HIV-1
   2371..2611    +  promoter       U6 promoter: RNA polymerase III promoter for human U6 snRNA
   2797..3456    -  CDS            deoC1: DEOC1_STAAN - Also known as dra. Experimental evidence at protein level: Swiss-Prot protein existence level 1. Catalyzes a reversible aldol reaction between acetaldehyde and D-glyceraldehyde 3-phosphate to generate 2-deoxy-D-ribose 5- phosphate. From Staphylococcus aureus (strain N315).
   4501..4576    +  misc_RNA       gRNA scaffold: guide RNA scaffold for the Streptococcus pyogenes CRISPR/Cas9 system
   4594..4612    +  CDS            small t antigen (fragment): SV40 (simian virus 40) small t antigen
   4638..4849    +  promoter       EF-1α core promoter: core promoter for human elongation factor EF-1α
   4870..4935    +  CDS            3xFLAG: three tandem FLAG® epitope tags, followed by an enterokinase cleavage site
   4942..9042    +  CDS            Cas9: Cas9 (Csn1) endonuclease from the Streptococcus pyogenes Type II CRISPR/Cas system generates RNA-guided double strand breaks in DNA
   9204..9801    +  CDS            PuroR (fragment): puromycin N-acetyltransferase; pac from Streptomyces; confers resistance to puromycin
   9817..10405   +  misc_feature   WPRE: woodchuck hepatitis virus posttranscriptional regulatory element
  10456..10475   +  misc_feature   cPPT/CTS (fragment): central polypurine tract and central termination sequence of HIV-1
  10477..10710   +  LTR            3' LTR (ΔU3): self-inactivating 3' long terminal repeat (LTR) from HIV-1
  10742..10966   +  polyA_signal   bGH poly(A) signal: bovine growth hormone polyadenylation signal
  10970..10991   +  promoter       SV40 promoter (fragment): SV40 enhancer and early promoter
  11012..11440   +  rep_origin     f1 ori (sequence partly withheld): f1 bacteriophage origin of replication; arrow indicates direction of (+) strand synthesis
  11454..11783   +  promoter       SV40 promoter: SV40 enhancer and early promoter
  11831..11878   +  promoter       EM7 promoter: synthetic bacterial promoter&nbsp
  11897..12271   +  CDS            BleoR: antibiotic-binding protein; Sh ble from Streptoalloteichus hindustanus; confers resistance to bleomycin, phleomycin, and Zeocin™
  12281..12406   +  CDS            ble (fragment): BLE_KLEPN - Experimental evidence at protein level: Swiss-Prot protein existence level 1. Binding protein with a strong affinity to the bleomycin family of antibiotics. Binds to CL990; an antimitotic-antibiotic compound. From Klebsiella pneumoniae.
  12401..12522   +  polyA_signal   SV40 poly(A) signal: SV40 polyadenylation signal
  12593..12615   -  protein_bind   lac operator (fragment): The lac repressor binds to the lac operator to inhibit transcription in E. coli. This inhibition can be relieved by adding lactose or isopropyl-β-D-thiogalactopyranoside (IPTG). lac repressor encoded by lacI
  12619..12649   -  promoter       lac promoter: promoter for the E. coli lac operon
  12664..12685   -  protein_bind   CAP binding site: CAP binding activates transcription in the presence of cAMP. E. coli catabolite activator protein
  12698..12790   -  CDS            lacI (fragment): lac repressor; lacI; The lac repressor binds to the lac operator to inhibit transcription in E. coli. This inhibition can be relieved by adding lactose or isopropyl-β-D-thiogalactopyranoside (IPTG).
  12973..13561   -  rep_origin     ori: high-copy-number ColE1/pMB1/pBR322/pUC origin of replication
  13732..14592   -  CDS            AmpR: β-lactamase; bla; confers resistance to ampicillin, carbenicillin, and related antibiotics
  14593..14697   -  promoter       AmpR promoter: bla
  14756..14808   -  misc_feature   bom (fragment): basis of mobility region from pBR322
>Addgene plasmid #106357 | pZLCv2-3xFLAG-dCas9-HA-2xNLS | addgene full sequence | sequence record 205820 | Addgene NGS Result
GACATTGATTATTGACTAGTTATTAATAGTAATCAATTACGGGGTCATTAGTTCATAGCCCATATATGGA
GTTCCGCGTTACATAACTTACGGTAAATGGCCCGCCTGGCTGACCGCCCAACGACCCCCGCCCATTGACG
TCAATAATGACGTATGTTCCCATAGTAACGCCAATAGGGACTTTCCATTGACGTCAATGGGTGGAGTATT
TACGGTAAACTGCCCACTTGGCAGTACATCAAGTGTATCATATGCCAAGTACGCCCCCTATTGACGTCAA
TGACGGTAAATGGCCCGCCTGGCATTATGCCCAGTACATGACCTTATGGGACTTTCCTACTTGGCAGTAC
ATCTACGTATTAGTCATCGCTATTACCATGGTGATGCGGTTTTGGCAGTACATCAATGGGCGTGGATAGC
GGTTTGACTCACGGGGATTTCCAAGTCTCCACCCCATTGACGTCAATGGGAGTTTGTTTTGGCACCAAAA
TCAACGGGACTTTCCAAAATGTCGTAACAACTCCGCCCCATTGACGCAAATGGGCGGTAGGCGTGTACGG
TGGGAGGTCTATATAAGCAGCGCGTTTTGCCTGTACTGGGTCTCTCTGGTTAGACCAGATCTGAGCCTGG
GAGCTCTCTGGCTAACTAGGGAACCCACTGCTTAAGCCTCAATAAAGCTTGCCTTGAGTGCTTCAAGTAG
TGTGTGCCCGTCTGTTGTGTGACTCTGGTAACTAGAGATCCCTCAGACCCTTTTAGTCAGTGTGGAAAAT
CTCTAGCAGTGGCGCCCGAACAGGGACTTGAAAGCGAAAGGGAAACCAGAGGAGCTCTCTCGACGCAGGA
CTCGGCTTGCTGAAGCGCGCACGGCAAGAGGCGAGGGGCGGCGACTGGTGAGTACGCCAAAAATTTTGAC
TAGCGGAGGCTAGAAGGAGAGAGATGGGTGCGAGAGCGTCAGTATTAAGCGGGGGAGAATTAGATCGCGA
TGGGAAAAAATTCGGTTAAGGCCAGGGGGAAAGAAAAAATATAAATTAAAACATATAGTATGGGCAAGCA
GGGAGCTAGAACGATTCGCAGTTAATCCTGGCCTGTTAGAAACATCAGAAGGCTGTAGACAAATACTGGG
ACAGCTACAACCATCCCTTCAGACAGGATCAGAAGAACTTAGATCATTATATAATACAGTAGCAACCCTC
TATTGTGTGCATCAAAGGATAGAGATAAAAGACACCAAGGAAGCTTTAGACAAGATAGAGGAAGAGCAAA
ACAAAAGTAAGACCACCGCACAGCAAGCGGCCGCTGATCTTCAGACCTGGAGGAGGAGATATGAGGGACA
ATTGGAGAAGTGAATTATATAAATATAAAGTAGTAAAAATTGAACCATTAGGAGTAGCACCCACCAAGGC
AAAGAGAAGAGTGGTGCAGAGAGAAAAAAGAGCAGTGGGAATAGGAGCTTTGTTCCTTGGGTTCTTGGGA
GCAGCAGGAAGCACTATGGGCGCAGCGTCAATGACGCTGACGGTACAGGCCAGACAATTATTGTCTGGTA
TAGTGCAGCAGCAGAACAATTTGCTGAGGGCTATTGAGGCGCAACAGCATCTGTTGCAACTCACAGTCTG
GGGCATCAAGCAGCTCCAGGCAAGAATCCTGGCTGTGGAAAGATACCTAAAGGATCAACAGCTCCTGGGG
ATTTGGGGTTGCTCTGGAAAACTCATTTGCACCACTGCTGTGCCTTGGAATGCTAGTTGGAGTAATAAAT
CTCTGGAACAGATTTGGAATCACACGACCTGGATGGAGTGGGACAGAGAAATTAACAATTACACAAGCTT
AATACACTCCTTAATTGAAGAATCGCAAAACCAGCAAGAAAAGAATGAACAAGAATTATTGGAATTAGAT
AAATGGGCAAGTTTGTGGAATTGGTTTAACATAACAAATTGGCTGTGGTATATAAAATTATTCATAATGA
TAGTAGGAGGCTTGGTAGGTTTAAGAATAGTTTTTGCTGTACTTTCTATAGTGAATAGAGTTAGGCAGGG
ATATTCACCATTATCGTTTCAGACCCACCTCCCAACCCCGAGGGGACCCGACAGGCCCGAAGGAATAGAA
GAAGAAGGTGGAGAGAGAGACAGAGACAGATCCATTCGATTAGTGAACGGATCGGCACTGCGTGCGCCAA
TTCTGCAGACAAATGGCAGTATTCATCCACAATTTTAAAAGAAAAGGGGGGATTGGGGGGTACAGTGCAG
GGGAAAGAATAGTAGACATAATAGCAACAGACATACAAACTAAAGAATTACAAAAACAAATTACAAAAAT
TCAAAATTTTCGGGTTTATTACAGGGACAGCAGAGATCCAGTTTGGTTAATTAAGGTACCGAGGGCCTAT
TTCCCATGATTCCTTCATATTTGCATATACGATACAAGGCTGTTAGAGAGATAATTAGAATTAATTTGAC
TGTAAACACAAAGATATTAGTACAAAATACGTGACGTAGAAAGTAATAATTTCTTGGGTAGTTTGCAGTT
TTAAAATTATGTTTTAAAATGGACTATCATATGCTTACCGTAACTTGAAAGTATTTCGATTTCTTGGCTT
TATATATCTTGTGGAAAGGACGAAACACCGGAGACGGTTGTAAATGAGCACACAAAATACACATGCTAAA
ATATTATATTCTATGACCTTTATAAAATCAACCAAAATCTTCTTTTTAATAACTTTAGTATCAATAATTA
GAATTTTTATGTTCCTTTTTGCAAACTTTTAATAAAAATGAGCAAAATAAAAAAACGCTAGTTTTAGTAA
CTCGCGTTGTTTTCTTCACCTTTAATAATAGCTACTCCACCACTTGTTCCTAAGCGGTCAGCTCCTGCTT
CAATCATTTTTTGAGCATCTTCAAATGTTCTAACTCCACCAGCTGCTTTAACTAAAGCATTGTCTTTAAC
AACTGACTTCATTAGTTTAACATCTTCAAATGTTGCACCTGATTTTGAAAATCCTGTTGATGTTTTAACA
AATTCTAATCCAGCTTCAACAGCTATTTCACAAGCTTTCATGATTTCTTCTTTTGTTAATAAACAATTTT
CCATAATACATTTAACAACATGTGATCCAGCTGCTTTTTTTACAGCTTTCATGTCTTCTAAAACTAATTC
ATAATTTTTGTCTTTTAATGCACCAATATTTAATACCATATCAATTTCTGTTGCACCATCTTTAATTGCT
TCAGAAACTTCGAATGCTTTTGTAGCTGTTGTGCATGCACCTAGAGGAAAACCTACAACATTTGTTATTC
CTACATTTGTGCCTTTTAATAATTCTTTACAATAGCTTGTTCAATATGAATTAACACAAACTGTTGCAAA
ATCAAATTCAATTGCTTCATCACATAATTGTTTAATTTCAGCTTTCGTAGCATCTTGTTTTAATAATGTG
TGATCTATATATTTGTTTAGTTTCATTTTTTCTCCTATATATTCATTTTTAATTTTAATTCTTTAATAAT
TTCGTCTACTTTAACTTTAGCGTTTTGAACAGATTCACCAACACCTATAAAATAAATTTTTAGTTTAGGT
TCAGTTCCACTTGGGCGAACAGCAAATCATGACTTATCTTCTAAATAAAATTTTAGTAAGTCTTGTCCTG
GCATATTATACATTCCATCGATGTAGTCTTCAACATTAACAACTTTAAGTCCAGCAATTTGAGTTAAGGG
TGTTGCTCTCAATGATTTCATTAATGGTTCAATTTTTAATTTCTTTTCTTCTGGTTTAAAATTCAAGTTT
AAAGTGAAAGTGTAATATGCACCCATTTCTTTAAATAAATCTTCTAAATAGTCTACTAATGTTTTATTTT
GTTTTTTATAAAATCAAGCAGCCTCTGCTATTAATATAGAAGCTTGTATTCCATCTTTATCTCTAGCTGA
GTCATCAATTACATATCCATAACTTTCTTCATAAGCAAAAACAAAATTTAATCCGTTATCTTCTTCTTTA
GCAATTTCTCTACCCATTCATTTAAATCCAGTTAAAGTTTTTACAATATTAACTCCATATTTTTCATGAG
CGATTCTATCACCCAAATCACTTGTTACAAAACTTGAATATAGAGCCGGATTTTTTGGAATGCTATTTAA
GCGTTTTAGATTTGATAATTTTCAATCAATTAAAATTGGTCCTGTTTGATTTCCATCTAATCTTACAAAA
TGACCATCATGTTTTATTGCCATTCCAAATCTGTCAGCATCTGGGTCATTCATAATAATAATATCTGCAT
CATGTTTAATACCATATTCAAGCGGTATTTTTCATGCAGGATCAAATTCTGGATTTGGATTTACAACATT
TTTAAATGTTTCATCTTCAAATGCATGCTCTTCAACCTCAATAACGTTATATCCTGATTCACGTAATATT
TTTGGGGTAAATTTAGTTCCTGTTCCATTAACTGCGCTAAAAATAATTTTTAAATCTTTTTTAGCTTCTT
GCTCTTTTTTGTACGTCTCTGTTTTAGAGCTAGAAATAGCAAGTTAAAATAAGGCTAGTCCGTTATCAAC
TTGAAAAAGTGGCACCGAGTCGGTGCTTTTTTGAATTCGCTAGCTAGGTCTTGAAAGGAGTGGGAATTGG
CTCCGGTGCCCGTCAGTGGGCAGAGCGCACATCGCCCACAGTCCCCGAGAAGTTGGGGGGAGGGGTCGGC
AATTGATCCGGTGCCTAGAGAAGGTGGCGCGGGGTAAACTGGGAAAGTGATGTCGTGTACTGGCTCCGCC
TTTTTCCCGAGGGTGGGGGAGAACCGTATATAAGTGCAGTAGTCGCCGTGAACGTTCTTTTTCGCAACGG
GTTTGCCGCCAGAACACAGGACCGGTGCCGCCCACCATGGACTACAAAGACCATGACGGTGATTATAAAG
ATCATGACATCGATTACAAGGATGACGATGACAAGGAATTCGACAAGAAGTACAGCATCGGCCTGGCCAT
CGGCACCAACTCTGTGGGCTGGGCCGTGATCACCGACGAGTACAAGGTGCCCAGCAAGAAATTCAAGGTG
CTGGGCAACACCGACCGGCACAGCATCAAGAAGAACCTGATCGGCGCCCTGCTGTTCGACAGCGGAGAAA
CAGCCGAGGCCACCCGGCTGAAGAGAACCGCCAGAAGAAGATACACCAGACGGAAGAACCGGATCTGCTA
TCTGCAAGAGATCTTCAGCAACGAGATGGCCAAGGTGGACGACAGCTTCTTCCACAGACTGGAAGAGTCC
TTCCTGGTGGAAGAGGATAAGAAGCACGAGCGGCACCCCATCTTCGGCAACATCGTGGACGAGGTGGCCT
ACCACGAGAAGTACCCCACCATCTACCACCTGAGAAAGAAACTGGTGGACAGCACCGACAAGGCCGACCT
GCGGCTGATCTATCTGGCCCTGGCCCACATGATCAAGTTCCGGGGCCACTTCCTGATCGAGGGCGACCTG
AACCCCGACAACAGCGACGTGGACAAGCTGTTCATCCAGCTGGTGCAGACCTACAACCAGCTGTTCGAGG
AAAACCCCATCAACGCCAGCGGCGTGGACGCCAAGGCCATCCTGTCTGCCAGACTGAGCAAGAGCAGACG
GCTGGAAAATCTGATCGCCCAGCTGCCCGGCGAGAAGAAGAATGGCCTGTTCGGCAACCTGATTGCCCTG
AGCCTGGGCCTGACCCCCAACTTCAAGAGCAACTTCGACCTGGCCGAGGATGCCAAACTGCAGCTGAGCA
AGGACACCTACGACGACGACCTGGACAACCTGCTGGCCCAGATCGGCGACCAGTACGCCGACCTGTTTCT
GGCCGCCAAGAACCTGTCCGACGCCATCCTGCTGAGCGACATCCTGAGAGTGAACACCGAGATCACCAAG
GCCCCCCTGAGCGCCTCTATGATCAAGAGATACGACGAGCACCACCAGGACCTGACCCTGCTGAAAGCTC
TCGTGCGGCAGCAGCTGCCTGAGAAGTACAAAGAGATTTTCTTCGACCAGAGCAAGAACGGCTACGCCGG
CTACATCGATGGCGGAGCCAGCCAGGAAGAGTTCTACAAGTTCATCAAGCCCATCCTGGAAAAGATGGAC
GGCACCGAGGAACTGCTCGTGAAGCTGAACAGAGAGGACCTGCTGCGGAAGCAGCGGACCTTCGACAACG
GCAGCATCCCCCACCAGATCCACCTGGGAGAGCTGCACGCCATTCTGCGGCGGCAGGAAGATTTTTACCC
ATTCCTGAAGGACAACCGGGAAAAGATCGAGAAGATCCTGACCTTCCGCATCCCCTACTACGTGGGCCCT
CTGGCCAGGGGAAACAGCAGATTCGCCTGGATGACCAGAAAGAGCGAGGAAACCATCACCCCCTGGAACT
TCGAGGAAGTGGTGGACAAGGGCGCCAGCGCCCAGAGCTTCATCGAGCGGATGACCAACTTCGATAAGAA
CCTGCCCAACGAGAAGGTGCTGCCCAAGCACAGCCTGCTGTACGAGTACTTCACCGTGTACAACGAGCTG
ACCAAAGTGAAATACGTGACCGAGGGAATGAGAAAGCCCGCCTTCCTGAGCGGCGAGCAGAAAAAAGCCA
TCGTGGACCTGCTGTTCAAGACCAACCGGAAAGTGACCGTGAAGCAGCTGAAAGAGGACTACTTCAAGAA
AATCGAGTGCTTCGACTCCGTGGAAATCTCCGGCGTGGAAGATCGGTTCAACGCCTCCCTGGGCACATAC
CACGATCTGCTGAAAATTATCAAGGACAAGGACTTCCTGGACAATGAGGAAAACGAGGACATTCTGGAAG
ATATCGTGCTGACCCTGACACTGTTTGAGGACAGAGAGATGATCGAGGAACGGCTGAAAACCTATGCCCA
CCTGTTCGACGACAAAGTGATGAAGCAGCTGAAGCGGCGGAGATACACCGGCTGGGGCAGGCTGAGCCGG
AAGCTGATCAACGGCATCCGGGACAAGCAGTCCGGCAAGACAATCCTGGATTTCCTGAAGTCCGACGGCT
TCGCCAACAGAAACTTCATGCAGCTGATCCACGACGACAGCCTGACCTTTAAAGAGGACATCCAGAAAGC
CCAGGTGTCCGGCCAGGGCGATAGCCTGCACGAGCACATTGCCAATCTGGCCGGCAGCCCCGCCATTAAG
AAGGGCATCCTGCAGACAGTGAAGGTGGTGGACGAGCTCGTGAAAGTGATGGGCCGGCACAAGCCCGAGA
ACATCGTGATCGAAATGGCCAGAGAGAACCAGACCACCCAGAAGGGACAGAAGAACAGCCGCGAGAGAAT
GAAGCGGATCGAAGAGGGCATCAAAGAGCTGGGCAGCCAGATCCTGAAAGAACACCCCGTGGAAAACACC
CAGCTGCAGAACGAGAAGCTGTACCTGTACTACCTGCAGAATGGGCGGGATATGTACGTGGACCAGGAAC
TGGACATCAACCGGCTGTCCGACTACGATGTGGACGCTATCGTGCCTCAGAGCTTTCTGAAGGACGACTC
CATCGATAACAAAGTGCTGACTCGGAGCGACAAGAACCGGGGCAAGAGCGACAACGTGCCCTCCGAAGAG
GTCGTGAAGAAGATGAAGAACTACTGGCGCCAGCTGCTGAATGCCAAGCTGATTACCCAGAGGAAGTTCG
ACAATCTGACCAAGGCCGAGAGAGGCGGCCTGAGCGAACTGGATAAGGCCGGCTTCATCAAGAGACAGCT
GGTGGAAACCCGGCAGATCACAAAGCACGTGGCACAGATCCTGGACTCCCGGATGAACACTAAGTACGAC
GAGAACGACAAACTGATCCGGGAAGTGAAAGTGATCACCCTGAAGTCCAAGCTGGTGTCCGATTTCCGGA
AGGATTTCCAGTTTTACAAAGTGCGCGAGATCAACAACTACCACCACGCCCACGACGCCTACCTGAACGC
CGTCGTGGGAACCGCCCTGATCAAAAAGTACCCTAAGCTGGAAAGCGAGTTCGTGTACGGCGACTACAAG
GTGTACGACGTGCGGAAGATGATCGCCAAGAGCGAGCAGGAAATCGGCAAGGCTACCGCCAAGTACTTCT
TCTACAGCAACATCATGAACTTTTTCAAGACCGAGATTACCCTGGCCAACGGCGAGATCCGGAAGCGGCC
TCTGATCGAGACAAACGGCGAAACAGGCGAGATCGTGTGGGATAAGGGCCGGGACTTTGCCACCGTGCGG
AAAGTGCTGTCTATGCCCCAAGTGAATATCGTGAAAAAGACCGAGGTGCAGACAGGCGGCTTCAGCAAAG
AGTCTATCCTGCCCAAGAGGAACAGCGACAAGCTGATCGCCAGAAAGAAGGACTGGGACCCTAAGAAGTA
CGGCGGCTTCGACAGCCCCACCGTGGCCTATTCTGTGCTGGTGGTGGCCAAAGTGGAAAAGGGCAAGTCC
AAGAAACTGAAGAGTGTGAAAGAGCTGCTGGGGATCACCATCATGGAAAGAAGCAGCTTCGAGAAGAATC
CCATCGACTTTCTGGAAGCCAAGGGCTACAAAGAAGTGAAAAAGGACCTGATCATCAAGCTGCCTAAGTA
CTCCCTGTTCGAGCTGGAAAACGGCCGGAAGAGAATGCTGGCCTCTGCCGGCGAACTGCAGAAGGGAAAC
GAACTGGCCCTGCCCTCCAAATATGTGAACTTCCTGTACCTGGCCAGCCACTATGAGAAGCTGAAGGGCT
CCCCCGAGGATAATGAGCAGAAACAGCTGTTTGTGGAACAGCACAAACACTACCTGGACGAGATCATCGA
GCAGATCAGCGAGTTCTCCAAGAGAGTGATCCTGGCCGACGCTAATCTGGACAAGGTGCTGAGCGCCTAC
AACAAGCACAGAGACAAGCCTATCAGAGAGCAGGCCGAGAATATCATCCACCTGTTTACCCTGACCAATC
TGGGAGCCCCTGCCGCCTTCAAGTACTTTGACACCACCATCGACCGGAAGAGGTACACCAGCACCAAAGA
GGTGCTGGACGCCACCCTGATCCACCAGAGCATCACCGGCCTGTACGAGACACGGATCGACCTGTCTCAG
CTGGGAGGCGACGCCTATCCCTATGACGTGCCCGATTATGCCAGCCTGGGCAGCGGCTCCCCCAAGAAAA
AACGCAAGGTGGAAGATCCTAAGAAAAAGCGGAAAGTGGGATCCGGCGCAACAAACTTCTCTCTGCTGAA
ACAAGCCGGAGATGTCGAAGAGAATCCTGGACCGACCGAGTACAAGCCCACGGTGCGCCTCGCCACCCGC
GACGACGTCCCCAGGGCCGTACGCACCCTCGCCGCCGCGTTCGCCGACTACCCCGCCACGCGCCACACCG
TCGATCCGGACCGCCACATCGAGCGGGTCACCGAGCTGCAAGAACTCTTCCTCACGCGCGTCGGGCTCGA
CATCGGCAAGGTGTGGGTCGCGGACGACGGCGCCGCGGTGGCGGTCTGGACCACGCCGGAGAGCGTCGAA
GCGGGGGCGGTGTTCGCCGAGATCGGCCCGCGCATGGCCGAGTTGAGCGGTTCCCGGCTGGCCGCGCAGC
AACAGATGGAAGGCCTCCTGGCGCCGCACCGGCCCAAGGAGCCCGCGTGGTTCCTGGCCACCGTCGGAGT
CTCGCCCGACCACCAGGGCAAGGGTCTGGGCAGCGCCGTCGTGCTCCCCGGAGTGGAGGCGGCCGAGCGC
GCCGGGGTGCCCGCCTTCCTGGAGACCTCCGCGCCCCGCAACCTCCCCTTCTACGAGCGGCTCGGCTTCA
CCGTCACCGCCGACGTCGAGGTGCCCGAAGGACCGCGCACCTGGTGCATGACCCGCAAGCCCGGTGCCTG
AACGCGTTAAGTCGACAATCAACCTCTGGATTACAAAATTTGTGAAAGATTGACTGGTATTCTTAACTAT
GTTGCTCCTTTTACGCTATGTGGATACGCTGCTTTAATGCCTTTGTATCATGCTATTGCTTCCCGTATGG
CTTTCATTTTCTCCTCCTTGTATAAATCCTGGTTGCTGTCTCTTTATGAGGAGTTGTGGCCCGTTGTCAG
GCAACGTGGCGTGGTGTGCACTGTGTTTGCTGACGCAACCCCCACTGGTTGGGGCATTGCCACCACCTGT
CAGCTCCTTTCCGGGACTTTCGCTTTCCCCCTCCCTATTGCCACGGCGGAACTCATCGCCGCCTGCCTTG
CCCGCTGCTGGACAGGGGCTCGGCTGTTGGGCACTGACAATTCCGTGGTGTTGTCGGGGAAATCATCGTC
CTTTCCTTGGCTGCTCGCCTGTGTTGCCACCTGGATTCTGCGCGGGACGTCCTTCTGCTACGTCCCTTCG
GCCCTCAATCCAGCGGACCTTCCTTCCCGCGGCCTGCTGCCGGCTCTGCGGCCTCTTCCGCGTCTTCGCC
TTCGCCCTCAGACGAGTCGGATCTCCCTTTGGGCCGCCTCCCCGCGTCGACTTTAAGACCAATGACTTAC
AAGGCAGCTGTAGATCTTAGCCACTTTTTAAAAGAAAAGGGGGGACTGGAAGGGCTAATTCACTCCCAAC
GAAGACAAGATCTGCTTTTTGCTTGTACTGGGTCTCTCTGGTTAGACCAGATCTGAGCCTGGGAGCTCTC
TGGCTAACTAGGGAACCCACTGCTTAAGCCTCAATAAAGCTTGCCTTGAGTGCTTCAAGTAGTGTGTGCC
CGTCTGTTGTGTGACTCTGGTAACTAGAGATCCCTCAGACCCTTTTAGTCAGTGTGGAAAATCTCTAGCA
GGGCCCGTTTAAACCCGCTGATCAGCCTCGACTGTGCCTTCTAGTTGCCAGCCATCTGTTGTTTGCCCCT
CCCCCGTGCCTTCCTTGACCCTGGAAGGTGCCACTCCCACTGTCCTTTCCTAATAAAATGAGGAAATTGC
ATCGCATTGTCTGAGTAGGTGTCATTCTATTCTGGGGGGTGGGGTGGGGCAGGACAGCAAGGGGGAGGAT
TGGGAAGACAATAGCAGGCATGCTGGGGATGCGGTGGGCTCTATGGCTTCTGAGGCGGAAAGAACCAGCT
GGGGCTCTAGGGGGTATCCCC
[124 nt withheld, positions 11012-11135]
C
[91 nt withheld, positions 11137-11227]
A
[49 nt withheld, positions 11229-11277]
CCTTTGACGTTGGAGTCCACGTTCTTT
[37 nt withheld, positions 11305-11341]
ACCCTATCTCGGTCTATTCTTTTGATTTATAAGGGATTTTGCCGATTTCGGCCTATTGGTTAAAAAATGA
GCTGATTTAACAAAAATTTAACGCGAATTAATTCTGTGGAATGTGTGTCAGTTAGGGTGTGGAAAGTCCC
CAGGCTCCCCAGCAGGCAGAAGTATGCAAAGCATGCATCTCAATTAGTCAGCAACCAGGTGTGGAAAGTC
CCCAGGCTCCCCAGCAGGCAGAAGTATGCAAAGCATGCATCTCAATTAGTCAGCAACCATAGTCCCGCCC
CTAACTCCGCCCATCCCGCCCCTAACTCCGCCCAGTTCCGCCCATTCTCCGCCCCATGGCTGACTAATTT
TTTTTATTTATGCAGAGGCCGAGGCCGCCTCTGCCTCTGAGCTATTCCAGAAGTAGTGAGGAGGCTTTTT
TGGAGGCCTAGGCTTTTGCAAAAAGCTCCCGGGAGCTTGTATATCCATTTTCGGATCTGATCAGCACGTG
TTGACAATTAATCATCGGCATAGTATATCGGCATAGTATAATACGACAAGGTGAGGAACTAAACCATGGC
CAAGTTGACCAGTGCCGTTCCGGTGCTCACCGCGCGCGACGTCGCCGGAGCGGTCGAGTTCTGGACCGAC
CGGCTCGGGTTCTCCCGGGACTTCGTGGAGGACGACTTCGCCGGTGTGGTCCGGGACGACGTGACCCTGT
TCATCAGCGCGGTCCAGGACCAGGTGGTGCCGGACAACACCCTGGCCTGGGTGTGGGTGCGCGGCCTGGA
CGAGCTGTACGCCGAGTGGTCGGAGGTCGTGTCCACGAACTTCCGGGACGCCTCCGGGCCGGCCATGACC
GAGATCGGCGAGCAGCCGTGGGGGCGGGAGTTCGCCCTGCGCGACCCGGCCGGCAACTGCGTGCACTTCG
TGGCCGAGGAGCAGGACTGACACGTGCTACGAGATTTCGATTCCACCGCCGCCTTCTATGAAAGGTTGGG
CTTCGGAATCGTTTTCCGGGACGCCGGCTGGATGATCCTCCAGCGCGGGGATCTCATGCTGGAGTTCTTC
GCCCACCCCAACTTGTTTATTGCAGCTTATAATGGTTACAAATAAAGCAATAGCATCACAAATTTCACAA
ATAAAGCATTTTTTTCACTGCATTCTAGTTGTGGTTTGTCCAAACTCATCAATGTATCTTATCATGTCTG
TATACCGTCGACCTCTAGCTAGAGCTTGGCGTAATCATGGTCATAGCTGTTTCCTGTGTGAAATTGTTAT
CCGCTCACAATTCCACACAACATACGAGCCGGAAGCATAAAGTGTAAAGCCTGGGGTGCCTAATGAGTGA
GCTAACTCACATTAATTGCGTTGCGCTCACTGCCCGCTTTCCAGTCGGGAAACCTGTCGTGCCAGCTGCA
TTAATGAATCGGCCAACGCGCGGGGAGAGGCGGTTTGCGTATTGGGCGCTCTTCCGCTTCCTCGCTCACT
GACTCGCTGCGCTCGGTCGTTCGGCTGCGGCGAGCGGTATCAGCTCACTCAAAGGCGGTAATACGGTTAT
CCACAGAATCAGGGGATAACGCAGGAAAGAACATGTGAGCAAAAGGCCAGCAAAAGGCCAGGAACCGTAA
AAAGGCCGCGTTGCTGGCGTTTTTCCATAGGCTCCGCCCCCCTGACGAGCATCACAAAAATCGACGCTCA
AGTCAGAGGTGGCGAAACCCGACAGGACTATAAAGATACCAGGCGTTTCCCCCTGGAAGCTCCCTCGTGC
GCTCTCCTGTTCCGACCCTGCCGCTTACCGGATACCTGTCCGCCTTTCTCCCTTCGGGAAGCGTGGCGCT
TTCTCATAGCTCACGCTGTAGGTATCTCAGTTCGGTGTAGGTCGTTCGCTCCAAGCTGGGCTGTGTGCAC
GAACCCCCCGTTCAGCCCGACCGCTGCGCCTTATCCGGTAACTATCGTCTTGAGTCCAACCCGGTAAGAC
ACGACTTATCGCCACTGGCAGCAGCCACTGGTAACAGGATTAGCAGAGCGAGGTATGTAGGCGGTGCTAC
AGAGTTCTTGAAGTGGTGGCCTAACTACGGCTACACTAGAAGAACAGTATTTGGTATCTGCGCTCTGCTG
AAGCCAGTTACCTTCGGAAAAAGAGTTGGTAGCTCTTGATCCGGCAAACAAACCACCGCTGGTAGCGGTG
GTTTTTTTGTTTGCAAGCAGCAGATTACGCGCAGAAAAAAAGGATCTCAAGAAGATCCTTTGATCTTTTC
TACGGGGTCTGACGCTCAGTGGAACGAAAACTCACGTTAAGGGATTTTGGTCATGAGATTATCAAAAAGG
ATCTTCACCTAGATCCTTTTAAATTAAAAATGAAGTTTTAAATCAATCTAAAGTATATATGAGTAAACTT
GGTCTGACAGTTACCAATGCTTAATCAGTGAGGCACCTATCTCAGCGATCTGTCTATTTCGTTCATCCAT
AGTTGCCTGACTCCCCGTCGTGTAGATAACTACGATACGGGAGGGCTTACCATCTGGCCCCAGTGCTGCA
ATGATACCGCGAGACCCACGCTCACCGGCTCCAGATTTATCAGCAATAAACCAGCCAGCCGGAAGGGCCG
AGCGCAGAAGTGGTCCTGCAACTTTATCCGCCTCCATCCAGTCTATTAATTGTTGCCGGGAAGCTAGAGT
AAGTAGTTCGCCAGTTAATAGTTTGCGCAACGTTGTTGCCATTGCTACAGGCATCGTGGTGTCACGCTCG
TCGTTTGGTATGGCTTCATTCAGCTCCGGTTCCCAACGATCAAGGCGAGTTACATGATCCCCCATGTTGT
GCAAAAAAGCGGTTAGCTCCTTCGGTCCTCCGATCGTTGTCAGAAGTAAGTTGGCCGCAGTGTTATCACT
CATGGTTATGGCAGCACTGCATAATTCTCTTACTGTCATGCCATCCGTAAGATGCTTTTCTGTGACTGGT
GAGTACTCAACCAAGTCATTCTGAGAATAGTGTATGCGGCGACCGAGTTGCTCTTGCCCGGCGTCAATAC
GGGATAATACCGCGCCACATAGCAGAACTTTAAAAGTGCTCATCATTGGAAAACGTTCTTCGGGGCGAAA
ACTCTCAAGGATCTTACCGCTGTTGAGATCCAGTTCGATGTAACCCACTCGTGCACCCAACTGATCTTCA
GCATCTTTTACTTTCACCAGCGTTTCTGGGTGAGCAAAAACAGGAAGGCAAAATGCCGCAAAAAAGGGAA
TAAGGGCGACACGGAAATGTTGAATACTCATACTCTTCCTTTTTCAATATTATTGAAGCATTTATCAGGG
TTATTGTCTCATGAGCGGATACATATTTGAATGTATTTAGAAAAATAAACAAATAGGGGTTCCGCGCACA
TTTCCCCGAAAAGTGCCACCTGACGTCGACGGATCGGGAGATCTCCCGATCCCCTATGGTGCACTCTCAG
TACAATCTGCTCTGATGCCGCATAGTTAAGCCAGTATCTGCTCCCTGCTTGTGTGTTGGAGGTCGCTGAG
TAGTGCGCGAGCAAAATTTAAGCTACAACAAGGCAAGGCTTGACCGACAATTGCATGAAGAATCTGCTTA
GGGTTAGGCGTTTTGCGCTGCTTCGCGATGTACGGGCCAGATATACGCGTT
